Addgene plasmid #77341: TWF2 gRNA (BRDN0001148960)
Purpose: 3rd generation lentiviral gRNA plasmid targeting human TWF2
Depositing lab: John Doench & David Root. Depositing organization: Broad Institute. Publication: Optimized sgRNA design to maximize activity and minimize off-target effects of CRISPR-Cas9. Doench JG, Fusi N, Sullender M, Hegde M, Vaimberg EW, Donovan KF, Smith I, Tothova Z, Wilen C, Orchard R, Virgin HW, Listgarten J, Root DE. Nat Biotechnol. 2016 Jan 18. doi: 10.1038/nbt.3437. PubMed 26780180.
Backbone
  Vector backbone: lentiGuide-Puro
  Backbone manufacturer: Zhang Lab (Addgene plasmid # 52963)
  Vector type: Mammalian Expression, Lentiviral, CRISPR
  Selectable markers: Puromycin
Growth in bacteria
  Bacterial resistance: Ampicillin, 100 μg/mL
  Growth temperature: 37°C
  Growth strain: DH5alpha
  Copy number: High Copy
Gene/Insert
  Gene/Insert name: TWF2 (alt names: TWF2; NM_007284.3)
  gRNA/shRNA sequence: TCTGGTACCCAGCAAAAGAG
  Species: H. sapiens (human)
  Entrez Gene: TWF2 (a.k.a. MSTP011, A6RP, A6r, PTK9L)
  Promoter: hU6
  Cloning method: Unknown
  Sequencing primers: 5′ U6-F; 3′ pS2-R
Terms and licenses: Academic/Nonprofit Terms; Industry Terms: Not Available to Industry
Depositor comments: The gRNA was designed to target the following Genbank reference sequence(s): NM_007284.3. Note that this plasmid does NOT contain Cas9. It should be used in conjunction with lentiCas9-Blast (Addgene #52962) or otherwise with cell lines already expressing Cas9. Browse the full kinome gRNA library at http://www.addgene.org/pooled-library/broadgpp-human-kinome/ or visit http://www.broadinstitute.org/rnai/public/ for detailed protocols and information.
How to cite: TWF2 gRNA (BRDN0001148960) was a gift from John Doench & David Root (Addgene plasmid # 77341 ; http://n2t.net/addgene:77341 ; RRID:Addgene_77341)
