[The description below was written by a language model from this plasmid's Addgene catalogue record and pLannotate feature annotations shown in this document.]
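Description:
TWF2 gRNA (BRDN0001148960) is a third-generation lentiviral CRISPR guide plasmid built on the lentiGuide-Puro backbone and designed to target human TWF2 (twinfilin 2, also known as PTK9L or A6RP), with the guide designed against the NM_007284.3 reference transcript. It is propagated in E. coli as a high-copy plasmid through a ColE1/pUC-type origin with ampicillin selection from the β-lactamase gene. The bacterial backbone also carries an f1 origin, an SV40 origin and poly(A) signal, and remnants of lac and T7/T3 promoter elements.

The transfer cassette is transcribed in packaging cells from an RSV promoter fused to a truncated HIV-1 5' LTR, which makes genomic RNA production Tat-independent. The cassette ends in a ΔU3 self-inactivating 3' LTR. Between these lie the Ψ packaging signal with a partial gag region, the Rev response element for Rev-dependent nuclear export, and a cPPT/CTS element that aids nuclear import of the reverse-transcribed genome. The payload has two expression units. A human U6 RNA polymerase III promoter drives the TWF2-specific spacer joined to the Streptococcus pyogenes gRNA scaffold. An EF-1α promoter with its first intron drives puromycin N-acetyltransferase, followed by a WPRE to enhance transcript expression, so that transduced mammalian cells can be selected with puromycin.

The plasmid does not encode Cas9, so it must be used with a separate Cas9 vector or in cells that already express Cas9, typically to knock out TWF2. According to the depositor comments, it is an individual clone associated with a human kinome gRNA library, and the associated publication concerns optimized sgRNA design for higher on-target activity and fewer off-target effects.
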