Features (pLannotate 1.2.2; 29 found; start..end, strand, type, name):
     14..80      +  CDS            small t antigen (fragment): SV40 (simian virus 40) small t antigen
    106..317     +  promoter       EF-1α core promoter: core promoter for human elongation factor EF-1α
    318..1256    +  intron         EF-1α intron A: intron upstream of the start codon of human EF-1α
   1278..1877    +  CDS            PuroR (fragment): puromycin N-acetyltransferase; pac from Streptomyces; confers resistance to puromycin
   1893..2481    +  misc_feature   WPRE: woodchuck hepatitis virus posttranscriptional regulatory element
   2532..2551    +  misc_feature   cPPT/CTS (fragment): central polypurine tract and central termination sequence of HIV-1
   2553..2786    +  LTR            3' LTR (ΔU3): self-inactivating 3' long terminal repeat (LTR) from HIV-1
   2864..2985    +  polyA_signal   SV40 poly(A) signal: SV40 polyadenylation signal
   3025..3160    +  rep_origin     SV40 ori: SV40 origin of replication
   3181..3199    -  promoter       T7 promoter: promoter for bacteriophage T7 RNA polymerase
   3207..3362    +  CDS            lacZα (fragment): LacZα fragment of β-galactosidase; lacZ fragment
   3367..3795    +  rep_origin     f1 ori (sequence partly withheld): f1 bacteriophage origin of replication; arrow indicates direction of (+) strand synthesis
   3848..3952    +  promoter       AmpR promoter: bla
   3953..4813    +  CDS            AmpR: β-lactamase; bla; confers resistance to ampicillin, carbenicillin, and related antibiotics
   4984..5572    +  rep_origin     ori: high-copy-number ColE1/pMB1/pBR322/pUC origin of replication
   5755..5847    +  CDS            lacI (fragment): lac repressor; lacI; The lac repressor binds to the lac operator to inhibit transcription in E. coli. This inhibition can be relieved by adding lactose or isopropyl-β-D-thiogalactopyranoside (IPTG).
   5860..5881    +  protein_bind   CAP binding site: CAP binding activates transcription in the presence of cAMP. E. coli catabolite activator protein
   5896..5926    +  promoter       lac promoter: promoter for the E. coli lac operon
   5934..5950    +  protein_bind   lac operator: The lac repressor binds to the lac operator to inhibit transcription in E. coli. This inhibition can be relieved by adding lactose or isopropyl-β-D-thiogalactopyranoside (IPTG). lac repressor encoded by lacI
   5995..6013    +  promoter       T3 promoter: promoter for bacteriophage T3 RNA polymerase
   6041..6267    +  promoter       RSV promoter: Rous sarcoma virus enhancer/promoter
   6268..6448    +  LTR            5' LTR (truncated): truncated 5' long terminal repeat (LTR) from HIV-1
   6495..6620    +  misc_feature   HIV-1 Ψ: packaging signal of human immunodeficiency virus type 1
   6604..6967    +  CDS            HIV-1 gag (fragment): gag protein from human immunodeficiency virus 1; gag
   7113..7346    +  misc_feature   RRE: The Rev response element (RRE) of HIV-1 allows for Rev-dependent mRNA export from the nucleus to the cytoplasm.
   7723..7749    +  CDS            Rev (fragment): human immunodeficiency virus 1 (HIV-1) Rev protein; rev; enhances nuclear export of unspliced and incompletely spliced viral mRNAs
   7753..7993    +  promoter       U6 promoter: RNA polymerase III promoter for human U6 snRNA
   8023..8098    +  misc_RNA       gRNA scaffold: guide RNA scaffold for the Streptococcus pyogenes CRISPR/Cas9 system
   8154..8271    +  misc_feature   cPPT/CTS: central polypurine tract and central termination sequence of HIV-1
>Addgene plasmid #77341 | TWF2 gRNA (BRDN0001148960) | addgene full sequence | sequence record 187574 | Addgene Assembled Sequence
CCCGGGTGCAAAGATGGATAAAGTTTTAAACAGAGAGGAATCTTTGCAGCTAATGGACCTTCTAGGTCTT
GAAAGGAGTGGGAATTGGCTCCGGTGCCCGTCAGTGGGCAGAGCGCACATCGCCCACAGTCCCCGAGAAG
TTGGGGGGAGGGGTCGGCAATTGATCCGGTGCCTAGAGAAGGTGGCGCGGGGTAAACTGGGAAAGTGATG
TCGTGTACTGGCTCCGCCTTTTTCCCGAGGGTGGGGGAGAACCGTATATAAGTGCAGTAGTCGCCGTGAA
CGTTCTTTTTCGCAACGGGTTTGCCGCCAGAACACAGGTAAGTGCCGTGTGTGGTTCCCGCGGGCCTGGC
CTCTTTACGGGTTATGGCCCTTGCGTGCCTTGAATTACTTCCACCTGGCTGCAGTACGTGATTCTTGATC
CCGAGCTTCGGGTTGGAAGTGGGTGGGAGAGTTCGAGGCCTTGCGCTTAAGGAGCCCCTTCGCCTCGTGC
TTGAGTTGAGGCCTGGCCTGGGCGCTGGGGCCGCCGCGTGCGAATCTGGTGGCACCTTCGCGCCTGTCTC
GCTGCTTTCGATAAGTCTCTAGCCATTTAAAATTTTTGATGACCTGCTGCGACGCTTTTTTTCTGGCAAG
ATAGTCTTGTAAATGCGGGCCAAGATCTGCACACTGGTATTTCGGTTTTTGGGGCCGCGGGCGGCGACGG
GGCCCGTGCGTCCCAGCGCACATGTTCGGCGAGGCGGGGCCTGCGAGCGCGGCCACCGAGAATCGGACGG
GGGTAGTCTCAAGCTGGCCGGCCTGCTCTGGTGCCTGGCCTCGCGCCGCCGTGTATCGCCCCGCCCTGGG
CGGCAAGGCTGGCCCGGTCGGCACCAGTTGCGTGAGCGGAAAGATGGCCGCTTCCCGGCCCTGCTGCAGG
GAGCTCAAAATGGAGGACGCGGCGCTCGGGAGAGCGGGCGGGTGAGTCACCCACACAAAGGAAAAGGGCC
TTTCCGTCCTCAGCCGTCGCTTCATGTGACTCCACGGAGTACCGGGCGCCGTCCAGGCACCTCGATTAGT
TCTCGAGCTTTTGGAGTACGTCGTCTTTAGGTTGGGGGGAGGGGTTTTATGCGATGGAGTTTCCCCACAC
TGAGTGGGTGGAGACTGAAGTTAGGCCAGCTTGGCACTTGATGTAATTCTCCTTGGAATTTGCCCTTTTT
GAGTTTGGATCTTGGTTCATTCTCAAGCCTCAGACAGTGGTTCAAAGTTTTTTTCTTCCATTTCAGGTGT
CGTGACGTACGGCCACCATGACCGAGTACAAGCCCACGGTGCGCCTCGCCACCCGCGACGACGTCCCCAG
GGCCGTACGCACCCTCGCCGCCGCGTTCGCCGACTACCCCGCCACGCGCCACACCGTCGATCCGGACCGC
CACATCGAGCGGGTCACCGAGCTGCAAGAACTCTTCCTCACGCGCGTCGGGCTCGACATCGGCAAGGTGT
GGGTCGCGGACGACGGCGCCGCCGTGGCGGTCTGGACCACGCCGGAGAGCGTCGAAGCGGGGGCGGTGTT
CGCCGAGATCGGCCCGCGCATGGCCGAGTTGAGCGGTTCCCGGCTGGCCGCGCAGCAACAGATGGAAGGC
CTCCTGGCGCCGCACCGGCCCAAGGAGCCCGCGTGGTTCCTGGCCACCGTCGGAGTCTCGCCCGACCACC
AGGGCAAGGGTCTGGGCAGCGCCGTCGTGCTCCCCGGAGTGGAGGCGGCCGAGCGCGCCGGGGTGCCCGC
CTTCCTGGAGACCTCCGCGCCCCGCAACCTCCCCTTCTACGAGCGGCTCGGCTTCACCGTCACCGCCGAC
GTCGAGGTGCCCGAAGGACCGCGCACCTGGTGCATGACCCGCAAGCCCGGTGCCTGAACGCGTTAAGTCG
ACAATCAACCTCTGGATTACAAAATTTGTGAAAGATTGACTGGTATTCTTAACTATGTTGCTCCTTTTAC
GCTATGTGGATACGCTGCTTTAATGCCTTTGTATCATGCTATTGCTTCCCGTATGGCTTTCATTTTCTCC
TCCTTGTATAAATCCTGGTTGCTGTCTCTTTATGAGGAGTTGTGGCCCGTTGTCAGGCAACGTGGCGTGG
TGTGCACTGTGTTTGCTGACGCAACCCCCACTGGTTGGGGCATTGCCACCACCTGTCAGCTCCTTTCCGG
GACTTTCGCTTTCCCCCTCCCTATTGCCACGGCGGAACTCATCGCCGCCTGCCTTGCCCGCTGCTGGACA
GGGGCTCGGCTGTTGGGCACTGACAATTCCGTGGTGTTGTCGGGGAAATCATCGTCCTTTCCTTGGCTGC
TCGCCTGTGTTGCCACCTGGATTCTGCGCGGGACGTCCTTCTGCTACGTCCCTTCGGCCCTCAATCCAGC
GGACCTTCCTTCCCGCGGCCTGCTGCCGGCTCTGCGGCCTCTTCCGCGTCTTCGCCTTCGCCCTCAGACG
AGTCGGATCTCCCTTTGGGCCGCCTCCCCGCGTCGACTTTAAGACCAATGACTTACAAGGCAGCTGTAGA
TCTTAGCCACTTTTTAAAAGAAAAGGGGGGACTGGAAGGGCTAATTCACTCCCAACGAAGACAAGATCTG
CTTTTTGCTTGTACTGGGTCTCTCTGGTTAGACCAGATCTGAGCCTGGGAGCTCTCTGGCTAACTAGGGA
ACCCACTGCTTAAGCCTCAATAAAGCTTGCCTTGAGTGCTTCAAGTAGTGTGTGCCCGTCTGTTGTGTGA
CTCTGGTAACTAGAGATCCCTCAGACCCTTTTAGTCAGTGTGGAAAATCTCTAGCAGTACGTATAGTAGT
TCATGTCATCTTATTATTCAGTATTTATAACTTGCAAAGAAATGAATATCAGAGAGTGAGAGGAACTTGT
TTATTGCAGCTTATAATGGTTACAAATAAAGCAATAGCATCACAAATTTCACAAATAAAGCATTTTTTTC
ACTGCATTCTAGTTGTGGTTTGTCCAAACTCATCAATGTATCTTATCATGTCTGGCTCTAGCTATCCCGC
CCCTAACTCCGCCCATCCCGCCCCTAACTCCGCCCAGTTCCGCCCATTCTCCGCCCCATGGCTGACTAAT
TTTTTTTATTTATGCAGAGGCCGAGGCCGCCTCGGCCTCTGAGCTATTCCAGAAGTAGTGAGGAGGCTTT
TTTGGAGGCCTAGGGACGTACCCAATTCGCCCTATAGTGAGTCGTATTACGCGCGCTCACTGGCCGTCGT
TTTACAACGTCGTGACTGGGAAAACCCTGGCGTTACCCAACTTAATCGCCTTGCAGCACATCCCCCTTTC
GCCAGCTGGCGTAATAGCGAAGAGGCCCGCACCGATCGCCCTTCCCAACAGTTGCGCAGCCTGAATGGCG
AATGGG
[124 nt withheld, positions 3367-3490]
C
[91 nt withheld, positions 3492-3582]
A
[49 nt withheld, positions 3584-3632]
CCTTTGACGTTGGAGTCCACGTTCTTT
[37 nt withheld, positions 3660-3696]
ACCCTATCTCGGTCTATTCTTTTGATTTATAAGGGATTTTGCCGATTTCGGCCTATTGGTTAAAAAATGA
GCTGATTTAACAAAAATTTAACGCGAATTTTAACAAAATATTAACGCTTACAATTTAGGTGGCACTTTTC
GGGGAAATGTGCGCGGAACCCCTATTTGTTTATTTTTCTAAATACATTCAAATATGTATCCGCTCATGAG
ACAATAACCCTGATAAATGCTTCAATAATATTGAAAAAGGAAGAGTATGAGTATTCAACATTTCCGTGTC
GCCCTTATTCCCTTTTTTGCGGCATTTTGCCTTCCTGTTTTTGCTCACCCAGAAACGCTGGTGAAAGTAA
AAGATGCTGAAGATCAGTTGGGTGCACGAGTGGGTTACATCGAACTGGATCTCAACAGCGGTAAGATCCT
TGAGAGTTTTCGCCCCGAAGAACGTTTTCCAATGATGAGCACTTTTAAAGTTCTGCTATGTGGCGCGGTA
TTATCCCGTATTGACGCCGGGCAAGAGCAACTCGGTCGCCGCATACACTATTCTCAGAATGACTTGGTTG
AGTACTCACCAGTCACAGAAAAGCATCTTACGGATGGCATGACAGTAAGAGAATTATGCAGTGCTGCCAT
AACCATGAGTGATAACACTGCGGCCAACTTACTTCTGACAACGATCGGAGGACCGAAGGAGCTAACCGCT
TTTTTGCACAACATGGGGGATCATGTAACTCGCCTTGATCGTTGGGAACCGGAGCTGAATGAAGCCATAC
CAAACGACGAGCGTGACACCACGATGCCTGTAGCAATGGCAACAACGTTGCGCAAACTATTAACTGGCGA
ACTACTTACTCTAGCTTCCCGGCAACAATTAATAGACTGGATGGAGGCGGATAAAGTTGCAGGACCACTT
CTGCGCTCGGCCCTTCCGGCTGGCTGGTTTATTGCTGATAAATCTGGAGCCGGTGAGCGTGGGTCTCGCG
GTATCATTGCAGCACTGGGGCCAGATGGTAAGCCCTCCCGTATCGTAGTTATCTACACGACGGGGAGTCA
GGCAACTATGGATGAACGAAATAGACAGATCGCTGAGATAGGTGCCTCACTGATTAAGCATTGGTAACTG
TCAGACCAAGTTTACTCATATATACTTTAGATTGATTTAAAACTTCATTTTTAATTTAAAAGGATCTAGG
TGAAGATCCTTTTTGATAATCTCATGACCAAAATCCCTTAACGTGAGTTTTCGTTCCACTGAGCGTCAGA
CCCCGTAGAAAAGATCAAAGGATCTTCTTGAGATCCTTTTTTTCTGCGCGTAATCTGCTGCTTGCAAACA
AAAAAACCACCGCTACCAGCGGTGGTTTGTTTGCCGGATCAAGAGCTACCAACTCTTTTTCCGAAGGTAA
CTGGCTTCAGCAGAGCGCAGATACCAAATACTGTTCTTCTAGTGTAGCCGTAGTTAGGCCACCACTTCAA
GAACTCTGTAGCACCGCCTACATACCTCGCTCTGCTAATCCTGTTACCAGTGGCTGCTGCCAGTGGCGAT
AAGTCGTGTCTTACCGGGTTGGACTCAAGACGATAGTTACCGGATAAGGCGCAGCGGTCGGGCTGAACGG
GGGGTTCGTGCACACAGCCCAGCTTGGAGCGAACGACCTACACCGAACTGAGATACCTACAGCGTGAGCT
ATGAGAAAGCGCCACGCTTCCCGAAGGGAGAAAGGCGGACAGGTATCCGGTAAGCGGCAGGGTCGGAACA
GGAGAGCGCACGAGGGAGCTTCCAGGGGGAAACGCCTGGTATCTTTATAGTCCTGTCGGGTTTCGCCACC
TCTGACTTGAGCGTCGATTTTTGTGATGCTCGTCAGGGGGGCGGAGCCTATGGAAAAACGCCAGCAACGC
GGCCTTTTTACGGTTCCTGGCCTTTTGCTGGCCTTTTGCTCACATGTTCTTTCCTGCGTTATCCCCTGAT
TCTGTGGATAACCGTATTACCGCCTTTGAGTGAGCTGATACCGCTCGCCGCAGCCGAACGACCGAGCGCA
GCGAGTCAGTGAGCGAGGAAGCGGAAGAGCGCCCAATACGCAAACCGCCTCTCCCCGCGCGTTGGCCGAT
TCATTAATGCAGCTGGCACGACAGGTTTCCCGACTGGAAAGCGGGCAGTGAGCGCAACGCAATTAATGTG
AGTTAGCTCACTCATTAGGCACCCCAGGCTTTACACTTTATGCTTCCGGCTCGTATGTTGTGTGGAATTG
TGAGCGGATAACAATTTCACACAGGAAACAGCTATGACCATGATTACGCCAAGCGCGCAATTAACCCTCA
CTAAAGGGAACAAAAGCTGGAGCTGCAAGCTTAATGTAGTCTTATGCAATACTCTTGTAGTCTTGCAACA
TGGTAACGATGAGTTAGCAACATGCCTTACAAGGAGAGAAAAAGCACCGTGCATGCCGATTGGTGGAAGT
AAGGTGGTACGATCGTGCCTTATTAGGAAGGCAACAGACGGGTCTGACATGGATTGGACGAACCACTGAA
TTGCCGCATTGCAGAGATATTGTATTTAAGTGCCTAGCTCGATACATAAACGGGTCTCTCTGGTTAGACC
AGATCTGAGCCTGGGAGCTCTCTGGCTAACTAGGGAACCCACTGCTTAAGCCTCAATAAAGCTTGCCTTG
AGTGCTTCAAGTAGTGTGTGCCCGTCTGTTGTGTGACTCTGGTAACTAGAGATCCCTCAGACCCTTTTAG
TCAGTGTGGAAAATCTCTAGCAGTGGCGCCCGAACAGGGACTTGAAAGCGAAAGGGAAACCAGAGGAGCT
CTCTCGACGCAGGACTCGGCTTGCTGAAGCGCGCACGGCAAGAGGCGAGGGGCGGCGACTGGTGAGTACG
CCAAAAATTTTGACTAGCGGAGGCTAGAAGGAGAGAGATGGGTGCGAGAGCGTCAGTATTAAGCGGGGGA
GAATTAGATCGCGATGGGAAAAAATTCGGTTAAGGCCAGGGGGAAAGAAAAAATATAAATTAAAACATAT
AGTATGGGCAAGCAGGGAGCTAGAACGATTCGCAGTTAATCCTGGCCTGTTAGAAACATCAGAAGGCTGT
AGACAAATACTGGGACAGCTACAACCATCCCTTCAGACAGGATCAGAAGAACTTAGATCATTATATAATA
CAGTAGCAACCCTCTATTGTGTGCATCAAAGGATAGAGATAAAAGACACCAAGGAAGCTTTAGACAAGAT
AGAGGAAGAGCAAAACAAAAGTAAGACCACCGCACAGCAAGCGGCCGCTGATCTTCAGACCTGGAGGAGG
AGATATGAGGGACAATTGGAGAAGTGAATTATATAAATATAAAGTAGTAAAAATTGAACCATTAGGAGTA
GCACCCACCAAGGCAAAGAGAAGAGTGGTGCAGAGAGAAAAAAGAGCAGTGGGAATAGGAGCTTTGTTCC
TTGGGTTCTTGGGAGCAGCAGGAAGCACTATGGGCGCAGCGTCAATGACGCTGACGGTACAGGCCAGACA
ATTATTGTCTGGTATAGTGCAGCAGCAGAACAATTTGCTGAGGGCTATTGAGGCGCAACAGCATCTGTTG
CAACTCACAGTCTGGGGCATCAAGCAGCTCCAGGCAAGAATCCTGGCTGTGGAAAGATACCTAAAGGATC
AACAGCTCCTGGGGATTTGGGGTTGCTCTGGAAAACTCATTTGCACCACTGCTGTGCCTTGGAATGCTAG
TTGGAGTAATAAATCTCTGGAACAGATTTGGAATCACACGACCTGGATGGAGTGGGACAGAGAAATTAAC
AATTACACAAGCTTAATACACTCCTTAATTGAAGAATCGCAAAACCAGCAAGAAAAGAATGAACAAGAAT
TATTGGAATTAGATAAATGGGCAAGTTTGTGGAATTGGTTTAACATAACAAATTGGCTGTGGTATATAAA
ATTATTCATAATGATAGTAGGAGGCTTGGTAGGTTTAAGAATAGTTTTTGCTGTACTTTCTATAGTGAAT
AGAGTTAGGCAGGGATATTCACCATTATCGTTTCAGACCCACCTCCCAACCCCGAGGGGACCCAGAGAGG
GCCTATTTCCCATGATTCCTTCATATTTGCATATACGATACAAGGCTGTTAGAGAGATAATTAGAATTAA
TTTGACTGTAAACACAAAGATATTAGTACAAAATACGTGACGTAGAAAGTAATAATTTCTTGGGTAGTTT
GCAGTTTTAAAATTATGTTTTAAAATGGACTATCATATGCTTACCGTAACTTGAAAGTATTTCGATTTCT
TGGCTTTATATATCTTGTGGAAAGGACGAAACACCGTCTGGTACCCAGCAAAAGAGGTTTTAGAGCTAGA
AATAGCAAGTTAAAATAAGGCTAGTCCGTTATCAACTTGAAAAAGTGGCACCGAGTCGGTGCTTTTTTAA
GCTTGGCGTAACTAGATCTTGAGACAAATGGCAGTATTCATCCACAATTTTAAAAGAAAAGGGGGGATTG
GGGGGTACAGTGCAGGGGAAAGAATAGTAGACATAATAGCAACAGACATACAAACTAAAGAATTACAAAA
ACAAATTACAAAAATTCAAAATTTTCGGGTTTATTACAGGGACAGCAGAGATCCACTTTGGCGCCGGCTC
GAGGGGG
