>Addgene plasmid #77341 | TWF2 gRNA (BRDN0001148960) | depositor partial sequence | sequence record 144801 | Target Sequence
TCTGGTACCCAGCAAAAGAG
