>Addgene plasmid #77341 | TWF2 gRNA (BRDN0001148960) | addgene partial sequence | sequence record 187573 | hU6-F
TAGAAAGTAATAATTTCTTGGGTAGTTTGCAGTTTTAAAATTATGTTTTAAAATGGACTATCATATGCTT
ACCGTAACTTGAAAGTATTTCGATTTCTTGGCTTTATATATCTTGTGGAAAGGACGAAACACCGTCTGGT
ACCCAGCAAAAGAGGTTTTAGAGCTAGAAATAGCAAGTTAAAATAAGGCTAGTCCGTTATCAACTTGAAA
AAGTGGCACCGAGTCGGTGCTTTTTTAAGCTTGGCGTAACTAGATCTTGAGACAAATGGCAGTATTCATC
CACAATTTTAAAAGAAAAGGGGGGATTGGGGGGTACAGTGCAGGGGAAAGAATAGTAGACATAATAGCAA
CAGACATACAAACTAAAGAATTACAAAAACAAATTACAAAAATTCAAAATTTTCGGGTTTATTACAGGGA
CAGCAGAGATCCACTTTGGCGCCGGCTCGAGGGGGCCCGGGTGCAAAGATGGATAAAGTTTTAAACAGAG
AGGAATCTTTGCAGCTAATGGACCTTCTAGGTCTTGAAAGGAGTGGGAATTGGCTCCGGTGCCCGTCAGT
GGGCAGAGCG
